Addgene plasmid #218369: pUC18T-mini-Tn7T-hph-Ptol
Purpose: (Empty Backbone) Empty backbone for Tn7-site insertion with XylS-Pm expression system
Depositing lab: Michael Gebhardt. Depositing organization: University of Iowa. Publication: A series of vectors for inducible gene expression in multidrug-resistant Acinetobacter baumannii. Intorcia V, Sava RL, Schroeder GP, Gebhardt MJ. Appl Environ Microbiol. 2024 Sep 18;90(9):e0047424. doi: 10.1128/aem.00474-24. Epub 2024 Aug 20. PubMed 39162403.
Backbone
  Vector backbone: pUC18T-mini-Tn7T
  Vector type: Bacterial Expression
  Selectable markers: Hygromycin
Growth in bacteria
  Bacterial resistance: Ampicillin, 100 μg/mL
  Growth temperature: 37°C
  Growth strain: DH5alpha
  Copy number: High Copy
Gene/Insert
  Gene/Insert name: None
Terms and licenses: Academic/Nonprofit Terms; Industry Terms: Not Available to Industry
Depositor comments: Gebhardt lab ID # pMJG608.
How to cite: pUC18T-mini-Tn7T-hph-Ptol was a gift from Michael Gebhardt (Addgene plasmid # 218369 ; http://n2t.net/addgene:218369 ; RRID:Addgene_218369)
