[The description below was written by a language model from this plasmid's Addgene catalogue record and pLannotate feature annotations shown in this document.]
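Description:
pUC18T-mini-Tn7T-hph-Ptol is an empty bacterial expression backbone built on pUC18T-mini-Tn7T, designed to deliver an inducible expression cassette into the chromosomal Tn7 attachment site of a recipient bacterium. The associated publication describes it as part of a vector series for inducible gene expression in multidrug-resistant Acinetobacter baumannii. In E. coli it is maintained as a high-copy plasmid through the ColE1/pUC origin and selected with ampicillin via the AmpR (bla) gene and its promoter. An incP oriT lies in the backbone, outside the transposon ends, allowing conjugative mobilisation into the target host.

The 6,856-nt plasmid carries Tn7L and Tn7R ends that delimit the mini-Tn7 element. Reading around the circular map, this element contains lambda t0 and rrnB T1 terminators next to Tn7R, a hygromycin phosphotransferase gene (hph/hyg) from Streptomyces hygroscopicus, the xylS regulator gene from the Pseudomonas putida TOL plasmid, and the Pm promoter near Tn7L. XylS activates transcription from Pm in the presence of benzoate or m-toluate, so a gene cloned downstream of Pm would be inducible with these compounds after single-copy integration. The hygromycin marker selects for integrants and is flanked by FRT sites (one full and one minimal), an arrangement that should allow FLP-mediated removal of the marker afterwards. No insert is present, and the cloning site is not clearly annotated apart from a short MCS fragment beside Tn7R. Several small annotations (CmR, lacI, lacZα, rop, bom and bla(M) fragments) appear to be partial matches or remnants from vector construction rather than functional elements. The Tn7 transposase is not encoded on this plasmid and would have to be supplied separately.
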