Features (pLannotate 1.2.2; 21 found; start..end, strand, type, name):
     82..132     +  CDS            bla(M) (fragment): β-lactamase lacking the signal sequence; bla(M); allows cytosolic expression of β-lactamase
    221..268     +  protein_bind   FRT: FLP-mediated recombination occurs in the 8-bp core sequence TCTAGAAA (Turan and Bode, 2011). FLP recombinase from the Saccharomyces cerevisiae 2μ plasmid
    332..1297    -  CDS            XylS: XylS regulator encoded by the Pseudomonas putida TOL plasmid pWWO; xylS; stimulates transcription from the Pm promoter in the presence of aromatic compounds such as m-toluate or benzoate
   1558..1963    +  CDS            CmR (fragment): chloramphenicol acetyltransferase; cat; confers resistance to chloramphenicol
   2192..2264    +  promoter       Pm promoter (fragment): The bacterial Pm promoter is activated by XylS in the presence of benzoate or m-toluate (Marqués et al., 1999).
   2328..2493    -  mobile_element Tn7L: mini-Tn7 element (left end of the Tn7 transposon) Tn7
   2526..2580    -  CDS            lacI (fragment): lac repressor; lacI; The lac repressor binds to the lac operator to inhibit transcription in E. coli. This inhibition can be relieved by adding lactose or isopropyl-β-D-thiogalactopyranoside (IPTG).
   2652..2760    -  oriT           oriT: incP origin of transfer
   2992..3580    -  rep_origin     ori: high-copy-number ColE1/pMB1/pBR322/pUC origin of replication
   3751..4611    -  CDS            AmpR: β-lactamase; bla; confers resistance to ampicillin, carbenicillin, and related antibiotics
   4612..4716    -  promoter       AmpR promoter: bla
   4811..4846    +  CDS            rop (fragment): Rop protein, which maintains plasmids at low copy number; rop
   4948..5047    +  misc_feature   bom (fragment): basis of mobility region from pBR322
   5053..5121    -  CDS            lacZα (fragment): LacZα fragment of β-galactosidase; lacZ fragment
   5193..5391    -  mobile_element Tn7R (fragment): mini-Tn7 element (right end of the Tn7 transposon) Tn7
   5395..5419    -  misc_feature   MCS (fragment): pBluescript multiple cloning site
   5440..5534    +  terminator     lambda t0 terminator: transcription terminator from phage lambda
   5544..5573    +  CDS            CmR (fragment): chloramphenicol acetyltransferase confers resistance to chloramphenicol
   5637..5723    +  terminator     rrnB T1 terminator: Escherichia coli rrnB; transcription terminator T1 from the E. coli rrnB gene
   5783..5816    +  protein_bind   FRT (minimal): supports FLP-mediated excision but not integration (Turan and Bode, 2011) FLP recombinase from the Saccharomyces cerevisiae 2μ plasmid
   5834..6826    -  CDS            hyg: KHYB_STRHY - Experimental evidence at protein level: Swiss-Prot protein existence level 1. The aminoglycoside phosphotransferases achieve inactivation of their antibiotic substrates by phosphorylation. From Streptomyces hygroscopicus.
>Addgene plasmid #218369 | pUC18T-mini-Tn7T-hph-Ptol | addgene full sequence | sequence record 432231 | Addgene NGS Result
CCGGCTTAATTCCGCACGGCCGGTCGCGACACGGCCTGTCCGCACCGCGGATCAGGCGTTGACGATGACG
GGCTGGTCGGCCACGTCGGGGAGTCAGGCAACTATGGATGAACGAAATAGACAGATCGCTGATCAGCGGC
CCGGAAACGTCCTCGAAACGACGCATGTGTTCCTCCTGGTTGGTACAGGTGGTTGGGGGTGCTCGGCTGT
CGCTGGTGTTGAAGTTCCTATTCCGAAGTTCCTATTCTCTAGAAAGTATAGGAACTTCAGAGCGCTTTTG
AAGCTAATTCGATCATGCATGAGCTCGAATTCCCGGGGATCCCGTTCGTAATCAAGCCACTTCCTTTTTG
CATTGACGCAGGGTGTCGGAAGGCAACTCGCCGAACGCGCTCCTATAGTTTTCAGCGAAGCGTCCCAAAT
GTAAGAAGCCGTAGTCTAGGGCTATCTCAGTTATACTACGCACATTGGCACTGGGATCGTTCAAGCAGGC
GCGGATGCTTTCGAGCTTGCGGTTGCGGATGTAGTTCTTCGGCGTGGTGCCGGCATGCTTCTCGAACAAA
TTGTAGAGCGAGCGTGGACTCATCATCGCCAGCTCCGCTAACCGCTCAAGGCTGATATTCCGTTTGAGAT
TCTCCTCAATGAATTGAACGACTCGCTCGAAAGACGGGTTACCTTTGCTGAAAATTTCACGGCTGACATT
GCTGCCCAGCATTTCGAGCAGCTTGGAAGCGATGATCCCCGCATAGTGCTCTTGGACCCGAGGCATCGAC
TTTGTATGTTCCGCTTCGTCACAAACTAACCCGAGTAGATTGATAAAGCCATCGAGTTGCTGGAGATTGT
GTCGCGCGGCGAAACGGATACCCTCCCTCGGCTTGTGCCAATTGTTGTCACTGCATGCCCGATCAAGGAC
CACTGAGGGCAATTTAACGATAAATTTCTCGCAATCTTCTGAATAGGTCAGGTCGGCTTGGTCATCCGGA
TTGAGCAGCAATAGTTCGCCCGGCGCAAAATAGTGCTCCTGGCCATGGCCACGCCACAGGCAATGGCCTT
TGAGTATTATTTGCAGATGATAACAGGTCTCTAATCCAGGCGAGATTACCCTCACGCTACCGCCGTAGCT
GATTCGACACAGGTCGAGGCATCCGAAGATTCTGTGGTGCAGCCTGCCTGCCGGGCGCCCGCCCTTGGGC
AGGCGAATAGAGTGCGTACCGACATACTGGTTAACATAATCGGAGACTGCATAGGGCTCGGCGTGGACGA
AGATCTGACTTTTCTCGTTCAATAAGCAAAAATCCATAGTTCACGGTTCTCTTATTTTAATGTGGGCTGC
TTGGTGTGATGTAGAAAGGCGCCAAGTCGATGAAAATGCATCTCGACGTGATGCGTATACGGGTTACCCC
CATTGCCACGTTGCGCCATCCTTTTTGCAATCAGTGACCACTTTTCCAAGCAAAAATAACGCCAAGCAGA
ACGAAGACGTTCTTTTTAAGAAGCGAGAACACCAGAAGTTCGTGCTGTCGGGGCATGCGGCGACGAATTG
GCGGATAAAGGGGATCTGCTGGATATTACGGCCTTTTTAAAGACCGTAAAGAAAAATAAGCACAAGTTTT
ATCCGGCCTTTATTCACATTCTTGCCCGCCTGATGAATGCTCATCCGGAATTACGTATGGCAATGAAAGA
CGGTGAGCTGGTGATATGGGATAGTGTTCACCCTTGTTACACCGTTTTCCATGAGCAAACTGAAACGTTT
TCATCGCTCTGGAGTGAATACCACGACGATTTCCGGCAGTTTCTACACATATATTCGCAAGATGTGGCGT
GTTACGGTGAAAACCTGGCCTATTTCCCTAAAGGGTTTATTGAGAATATGTTTTTCGTCTCAGCCAATCC
CTGGGTGAGTTTCACCAGTTTTGATTTAAACGTGGCCAATATGGACAACTTCTTCGCCCCCGTTTTCACC
ATGCATGGGAATTAGCTTGATCTGACCAACGACCGGTAGCGGAGCTATCCAACGGCGGTATACCAGGAAA
ACACACAGCAGGTACATCAGAACAGTACCATGACTGAAGAACAAATAGTTTTTTCCTGATCCATAAAGCA
GAACGGCCTGCTCCATGACAAATCTGGCTCCCCAACTAATGCCCCATGCAGCCAGCATAACCAGCATAAA
CTGTCCGGTTTGATAGGGATAAGTCCAGCCTTGCAAGAAGCGGATACAGGAGTGCAAAAAATGGCTATCT
CTAGAAAGGCCTACCCCTTAGGCTGGATCCACTGCAGGAATTCCTCGAGAAGCTTGGGCCCGGTACCTCG
CGAAGGCCTTGCAGGCCAACCAGATAAGTGAAATCTAGTTCCAAACTATTTTGTCATTTTTAATTTTCGT
ATTAGCTTACGACGCTACACCCAGTTCCCATCTATTTTGTCACTCTTCCCTAAATAATCCTTAAAAACTC
CATTTCCACCCCTCCCAGTTCCCAACTATTTTGTCCGCCCACAGCGGGGCATTTTTCTTCCTGTTATGTT
TGGGCGCTGCATTAATGAATCGGCCAACGCGCGGGGAGAGGCGGTTTGCGTATTGGGCGCTCTTCCGCTT
CCTCGCTCACTGACCCGCTGCGCTCGGTCGTTCGGCTGCGGCGAGCGGTATCAGAGCTTATCGGCCAGCC
TCGCAGAGCAGGATTCCCGTTGAGCACCGCCAGGTGCGAATAAGGGACAGTGAAGAAGGAACACCCGCTC
GCGGGTGGGCCTACTTCACCTATCCTGCCCGGCTGACGCCGTTGGATACACCAAGGAAAGTCTACACGAA
CCCTTTGGCAAAATCCTGTATATCGTGCGAAAAAGGATGGATATACCGAAAAAATCGCTATAATGACCCC
GAAGCAGGGTTATGCAGCGGAAAGTATACCTTAAGGAATCCCCTGATAACGCAGGAAAGAACATGTGAGC
AAAAGGCCAGCAAAAGGCCAGGAACCGTAAAAAGGCCGCGTTGCTGGCGTTTTTCCATAGGCTCCGCCCC
CCTGACGAGCATCACAAAAATCGACGCTCGAGTCAGAGGTGGCGAAACCCGACAGGACTATAAAGATACC
AGGCGTTTCCCCCTGGAAGCTCCCTCGTGCGCTCTCCTGTTCCGACCCTGCCGCTTACCGGATACCTGTC
CGCCTTTCTCCCTTCGGGAAGCGTGGCGCTTTCTCATAGCTCACGCTGTAGGTATCTCAGTTCGGTGTAG
GTCGTTCGCTCCAAGCTGGGCTGTGTGCACGAACCCCCCGTTCAGCCCGACCGCTGCGCCTTATCCGGTA
ACTATCGTCTTGAGTCCAACCCGGTAAGACACGACTTATCGCCACTGGCAGCAGCCACTGGTAACAGGAT
TAGCAGAGCGAGGTATGTAGGCGGTGCTACAGAGTTCTTGAAGTGGTGGCCTAACTACGGCTACACTAGA
AGAACAGTATTTGGTATCTGCGCTCTGCTGAAGCCAGTTACCTTCGGAAAAAGAGTTGGTAGCTCTTGAT
CCGGCAAACAAACCACCGCTGGTAGCGGTGGTTTTTTTGTTTGCAAGCAGCAGATTACGCGCAGAAAAAA
AGGATCTCAAGAAGATCCTTTGATCTTTTCTACGGGGTCTGACGCTCAGTGGAACGAAAACTCACGTTAA
GGGATTTTGGTCATGAGATTATCAAAAAGGATCTTCACCTAGATCCTTTTAAATTAAAAATGAAGTTTTA
AATCAATCTAAAGTATATATGAGTAAACTTGGTCTGACAGTTACCAATGCTTAATCAGTGAGGCACCTAT
CTCAGCGATCTGTCTATTTCGTTCATCCATAGTTGCCTGACTCCCCGTCGTGTAGATAACTACGATACGG
GAGGGCTTACCATCTGGCCCCAGTGCTGCAATGATACCGCGAGACCCACGCTCACCGGCTCCAGATTTAT
CAGCAATAAACCAGCCAGCCGGAAGGGCCGAGCGCAGAAGTGGTCCTGCAACTTTATCCGCCTCCATCCA
GTCTATTAATTGTTGCCGGGAAGCTAGAGTAAGTAGTTCGCCAGTTAATAGTTTGCGCAACGTTGTTGCC
ATTGCTACAGGCATCGTGGTGTCACGCTCGTCGTTTGGTATGGCTTCATTCAGCTCCGGTTCCCAACGAT
CAAGGCGAGTTACATGATCCCCCATGTTGTGCAAAAAAGCGGTTAGCTCCTTCGGTCCTCCGATCGTTGT
CAGAAGTAAGTTGGCCGCAGTGTTATCACTCATGGTTATGGCAGCACTGCATAATTCTCTTACTGTCATG
CCATCCGTAAGATGCTTTTCTGTGACTGGTGAGTACTCAACCAAGTCATTCTGAGAATAGTGTATGCGGC
GACCGAGTTGCTCTTGCCCGGCGTCAATACGGGATAATACCGCGCCACATAGCAGAACTTTAAAAGTGCT
CATCATTGGAAAACGTTCTTCGGGGCGAAAACTCTCAAGGATCTTACCGCTGTTGAGATCCAGTTCGATG
TAACCCACTCGTGCACCCAACTGATCTTCAGCATCTTTTACTTTCACCAGCGTTTCTGGGTGAGCAAAAA
CAGGAAGGCAAAATGCCGCAAAAAAGGGAATAAGGGCGACACGGAAATGTTGAATACTCATACTCTTCCT
TTTTCAATATTATTGAAGCATTTATCAGGGTTATTGTCTCATGAGCGGATACATATTTGAATGTATTTAG
AAAAATAAACAAATAGGGGTTCCGCGCACATTTCCCCGAAAAGTGCCACCTGACGTCTAAGAAACCATTA
TTATCATGACATTAACCTATAAAAATAGGCGTATCACGAGGCCCTTTCGTCTCGCGCGTTTCGGTGACGA
CGGTGAAAACCTCTGACACATGCAGCTCCCGGAGACGGTCACAGCTTGTCTGTAAGCGGATGCCGGGAGC
AGACAAGCCCGTCAGGGCGCGTCAGCGGGTGTTGGCGGGTGTCGGGGCTGGCTTAACTATGCGGCATCAG
AGCAGATTGTACTGAGAGTGCACCATATGCGGTGTGAAATACCGCACAGATGCGTAAGGAGAAAATACCG
CATCAGGCGCCATTCGCCATTCAGGCTGCGCAACTGTTGGGAAGGGCGATCGGTGCGGGCCTCTTCGCTA
TTACGCCAGCTAGAGGACCAGCCGCGTAACCTGGCAAAATCGGTTACGGTTGAGTAATAAATGGATGCCC
TGCGTAAGCAGGTGTGGGCGGACAATAAAGTCTTAAACTGAACAAAATAGATCTAAACTATGACAATAAA
GTCTTAAACTAGACAGAATAGTTGTAAACTGAAATCAGTCCAGTTATGCTGTGAAAAAGCATACTGGACT
TTTGTTATGGCTAAAGCAAACTCTTCATTTTCTGAAGTGCAAATTGCCCGTCGTATTAAAGAGGGGCGTG
GGGTTCGAGGTCGACGGTATCGATAAGCTAGCTTAATTAGCTGAGCTTGGACTCCTGTTGATAGATCCAG
TAATGACCTCAGAACTCCATCTGGATTTGTTCAGAACGCTCGGTTGCCGCCGGGCGTTTTTTATTGGTGA
GAATCCAAGCTAGACTGCGATGAGTGGCAGGGCGGGGCGTAATTTTTTTAAGGCAGTTATTGGTGCCCTT
AAACGCCTGGGGTAATGACTCTCTAGCTTGAGGCATCAAATAAAACGAAAGGCTCAGTCGAAAGACTGGG
CCTTTCGTTTTATCTGTTGTTTGTCGGTGAACGCTCTCCTGAGTAGGACAAATCCGCCGCTAGGAGCTTG
CGGCCCGGACGATCGAATTGGGGATCTTGAAGTACCTATTCCGAAGTTCCTATTCTCTAGAAAGTATAGG
AACTTCAGCTAGAGGGGGCGTCAGGCGCCGGGGGCGGTGTCCGGCGGCCCCCAGAGGAACTGCGCCAGTT
CCTCCGGATCGGTGAAGCCGGAGAGATCCAGCGGGGTCTCCTCGAACACCTCGAAGTCGTGCAGGAAGGT
GAAGGCGAGCAGTTCGCGGGCGAAGTCCTCGGTCCGCTTCCACTGCGCCCCGTCGAGCAGCGCGGCCAGG
ATCTCGCGGTCGCCCCGGAAGGCGTTGAGATGCAGTTGCACCAGGCTGTAGCGGGAGTCTCCCGCATAGA
CGTCGGTGAAGTCGACGATCCCGGTGACCTCGGTCGCGGCCAGGTCCACGAAGATGTTGGTCCCGTGCAG
GTCGCCGTGGACGAACCGGGGTTCGCGGCCGGCCAGCAGCGTGTCCACGTCCGGCAGCCAGTCCTCCAGG
CGGTCCAGCAGCCGGGGCGAGAGGTAGCCCCACCCGCGGTGGTCCTCGACGGTCGCCGCGCGGCGTTCCC
GCAGCAGTTCCGGGAAGACCTCGGAATGGGGGGTGAGCACGGTGTTCCCGGTCAGCGGCACCCTGTGCAG
CCGGCCGAGCACCCGGCCGAGTTCGCGGGCCAGGGCGAGCAGCGCGTTCCGGTCGGTCGTGCCGTCCATC
GCGGACCGCCAGGTGGTGCCGGTCATCCGGCTCATCACCAGGTAGGGCCACGGCCAGGCTCCGGTGCCGG
GCCGCAGCTCGCCGCGGCCGAGGAGGCGGGGCACCGGCACCGGGGCGTCCGCCAGGACCGCGTACGCCTC
CGACTCCGACGCGAGGCTCTCCGGACCGCACCAGTGCTCGCCGAACAGCTTGATCACCGGGCCGGGCTCG
CCGACCAGTACGGGGTTGGTGCTCTCGCCGGGCACCCGCAGCACCGGCGGCACCGGCAGCCCGAGCTCCT
CCAGGGCTCGGCGGGCCAGCGGCTCCCAGAATTCCTGGTCGTTCCGCAGGCTCGCGTAGGAATCATCCGA
ATCAATACGGTCGAGAAGTAACAGGGATTCTTGTGTCACAGCGGACCTCTATTCACAGGGTACGGG
